Addgene plasmid #147353: pMT-NTAP-PrP-SBP-DmRpL10_R
Purpose: Insect Expression of DmRpl10
Depositing lab: Elisa Izaurralde. Depositing organization: Max Planck Institute for Developmental Biology.
Backbone
  Vector backbone: Unknown
  Vector type: Insect Expression
Growth in bacteria
  Bacterial resistance: Ampicillin, 100 μg/mL
  Growth temperature: 37°C
  Growth strain: DH5alpha
  Copy number: Low Copy
Gene/Insert
  Gene/Insert name: DmRpl10
  Species: D. melanogaster (fly)
  Entrez Gene: RpL10 (a.k.a. Dmel_CG17521, BcDNA:LD24589, CG17521, DQM, Dmel\CG17521, L10, M(3)80, Qm, anon-EST:Posey179)
  Cloning method: Unknown
Terms and licenses: Academic/Nonprofit Terms; Industry Terms: Not Available to Industry
Depositor comments: ORF extracted from variant C NCBI: NM_143697.4 Plasmids from this collection were made available to the research community and donated after the lab closed. Please note that the sequence provided by the depositing laboratory may be theoretical/predicted or based on Sanger sequencing results. There may be discrepancies between sequencing results obtained by Addgene and the depositor sequence. If an Addgene verified sequence is not available, please contact before placing your order to request that our lab fully sequence the plasmid.
How to cite: pMT-NTAP-PrP-SBP-DmRpL10_R was a gift from Elisa Izaurralde (Addgene plasmid # 147353 ; http://n2t.net/addgene:147353 ; RRID:Addgene_147353)
