[The description below was written by a language model from this plasmid's Addgene catalogue record and pLannotate feature annotations shown in this document.]
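Description:
pMT-NTAP-PrP-SBP-DmRpL10_R is a 9,458-nt insect expression plasmid for producing tagged Drosophila melanogaster ribosomal protein L10 (RpL10, also known as Qm) in fly cells. The catalogue lists the backbone as unknown. The annotated sequence shows a pBR322-type bacterial scaffold with a ColE1/pMB1-family origin, an ampicillin resistance gene under its own promoter, and a leftover fragment of the tetracycline efflux gene. The repository describes it as low copy and selected with ampicillin in E. coli.

The expression unit is driven by the Drosophila metallothionein (MT) promoter, which is normally induced by adding metal ions such as copper, so expression can be switched on when wanted. Downstream lie two IgG-binding units of Staphylococcus aureus protein A, followed by a streptavidin-binding peptide (SBP) and then the RpL10 open reading frame, which the depositor notes was taken from transcript variant C. This arrangement gives an N-terminal tandem affinity tag suited to sequential capture on IgG and streptavidin resins. The "PrP" in the name may denote a protease cleavage site between the two tag modules, but no such feature is annotated. A short actin-like match follows the insert; its role is not stated in the record, and no polyadenylation signal is annotated for this cassette.

A separate cassette places a hygromycin resistance gene under the copia transposon promoter, followed by SV40 small t intron and polyadenylation sequences. This should allow selection of stably transfected insect cell lines. The stated purpose is only insect expression of DmRpL10, but the design is consistent with affinity purification of RpL10 and associated complexes.
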