Features (pLannotate 1.2.2; 20 found; start..end, strand, type, name):
      9..310     +  CDS            TcR (fragment): tetracycline efflux protein; tet; confers resistance to tetracycline
    552..680     -  CDS            YPB1_ECOLX (fragment): Protein predicted: Swiss-Prot protein existence level 4. From Escherichia coli.
    865..1453    -  rep_origin     ori: high-copy-number ColE1/pMB1/pBR322/pUC origin of replication
   1624..2484    -  CDS            AmpR: β-lactamase; bla; confers resistance to ampicillin, carbenicillin, and related antibiotics
   2485..2589    -  promoter       AmpR promoter: bla
   4071..4350    +  promoter       copia promoter: strong promoter from the Drosophila transposable element copia (Sinclair et al., 1986)
   4396..5421    +  CDS            HygR: aminoglycoside phosphotransferase from E. coli; aph(4)-Ia; confers resistance to hygromycin
   5439..5711    +  CDS            yokD (fragment): YOKD_BACSU - Experimental evidence at protein level: Swiss-Prot protein existence level 1. May contribute to antibiotic resistance. From Bacillus subtilis (strain 168).
   5708..5782    +  CDS            small t antigen (fragment): SV40 (simian virus 40) small t antigen
   5784..5849    +  intron         small t intron: SV40 (simian virus 40) small t antigen intron
   5979..5999    +  CDS            SV40 NLS: nuclear localization signal of SV40 (simian virus 40) large T antigen
   6318..6401    +  CDS            large T antigen (fragment): large T antigen from SV40 (simian virus 40)
   6424..6558    +  polyA_signal   SV40 poly(A) signal: SV40 polyadenylation signal
   6559..6985    +  promoter       MT promoter: Drosophila metallothionein promoter
   7036..7209    +  CDS            ProtA: IgG-binding unit of Staphylococcus aureus protein A
   7213..7383    +  CDS            ProtA: IgG-binding unit of Staphylococcus aureus protein A
   7450..7560    +  CDS            SBP: streptavidin-binding peptide selected from a peptide library; binds streptavidin with nanomolar affinity (Keefe et al., 2001)
   7567..8220    +  CDS            RpL10: RL10_DROME - Also known as Qm. Experimental evidence at protein level: Swiss-Prot protein existence level 1. From Drosophila melanogaster (Fruit fly).
   8230..8246    -  misc_feature   MCS (fragment): pBluescript multiple cloning site
   8310..8405    +  CDS            ACT_DICVI: Experimental evidence at transcript level: Swiss-Prot protein existence level 2. Actins are highly conserved proteins that are involved in various types of cell motility and are ubiquitously expressed in all eukaryotic cells. From Dictyocaulus viviparus (Bovine lungworm).
>Addgene plasmid #147353 | pMT-NTAP-PrP-SBP-DmRpL10_R | depositor full sequence | sequence record 289800 | Full Sequence
GCGGCCGCCGACGCGAGGCTGGATGGCCTTCCCCATTATGATTCTTCTCGCTTCCGGCGGCATCGGGATG
CCCGCGTTGCAGGCCATGCTGTCCAGGCAGGTAGATGACGACCATCAGGGACAGCTTCAAGGATCGCTCG
CGGCTCTTACCAGCCTAACTTCGATCATTGGACCGCTGATCGTCACGGCGATTTATGCCGCCTCGGCGAG
CACATGGAACGGGTTGGCATGGATTGTAGGCGCCGCCCTATACCTTGTCTGCCTCCCCGCGTTGCGTCGC
GGTGCATGGAGCCGGGCCACCTCGACCTGAATGGAAGCCGGCGGCACCTCGCTAACGGATTCACCACTCC
AAGAATTGGAGCCAATCAATTCTTGCGGAGAACTGTGAATGCGCAAACCAACCCTTGGCAGAACATATCC
ATCGCGTCCGCCATCTCCAGCAGCCGCACGCGGCGCATCTCGGGCAGCGTTGGGTCCTGGCCACGGGTGC
GCATGATCGTGCTCCTGTCGTTGAGGACCCGGCTAGGCTGGCGGGGTTGCCTTACTGGTTAGCAGAATGA
ATCACCGATACGCGAGCGAACGTGAAGCGACTGCTGCTGCAAAACGTCTGCGACCTGAGCAACAACATGA
ATGGTCTTCGGTTTCCGTGTTTCGTAAAGTCTGGAAACGCGGAAGTCAGCGCTCTTCCGCTTCCTCGCTC
ACTGACTCGCTGCGCTCGGTCGTTCGGCTGCGGCGAGCGGTATCAGCTCACTCAAAGGCGGTAATACGGT
TATCCACAGAATCAGGGGATAACGCAGGAAAGAACATGTGAGCAAAAGGCCAGCAAAAGGCCAGGAACCG
TAAAAAGGCCGCGTTGCTGGCGTTTTTCCATAGGCTCCGCCCCCCTGACGAGCATCACAAAAATCGACGC
TCAAGTCAGAGGTGGCGAAACCCGACAGGACTATAAAGATACCAGGCGTTTCCCCCTGGAAGCTCCCTCG
TGCGCTCTCCTGTTCCGACCCTGCCGCTTACCGGATACCTGTCCGCCTTTCTCCCTTCGGGAAGCGTGGC
GCTTTCTCATAGCTCACGCTGTAGGTATCTCAGTTCGGTGTAGGTCGTTCGCTCCAAGCTGGGCTGTGTG
CACGAACCCCCCGTTCAGCCCGACCGCTGCGCCTTATCCGGTAACTATCGTCTTGAGTCCAACCCGGTAA
GACACGACTTATCGCCACTGGCAGCAGCCACTGGTAACAGGATTAGCAGAGCGAGGTATGTAGGCGGTGC
TACAGAGTTCTTGAAGTGGTGGCCTAACTACGGCTACACTAGAAGGACAGTATTTGGTATCTGCGCTCTG
CTGAAGCCAGTTACCTTCGGAAAAAGAGTTGGTAGCTCTTGATCCGGCAAACAAACCACCGCTGGTAGCG
GTGGTTTTTTTGTTTGCAAGCAGCAGATTACGCGCAGAAAAAAAGGATCTCAAGAAGATCCTTTGATCTT
TTCTACGGGGTCTGACGCTCAGTGGAACGAAAACTCACGTTAAGGGATTTTGGTCATGAGATTATCAAAA
AGGATCTTCACCTAGATCCTTTTAAATTAAAAATGAAGTTTTAAATCAATCTAAAGTATATATGAGTAAA
CTTGGTCTGACAGTTACCAATGCTTAATCAGTGAGGCACCTATCTCAGCGATCTGTCTATTTCGTTCATC
CATAGTTGCCTGACTCCCCGTCGTGTAGATAACTACGATACGGGAGGGCTTACCATCTGGCCCCAGTGCT
GCAATGATACCGCGAGACCCACGCTCACCGGCTCCAGATTTATCAGCAATAAACCAGCCAGCCGGAAGGG
CCGAGCGCAGAAGTGGTCCTGCAACTTTATCCGCCTCCATCCAGTCTATTAATTGTTGCCGGGAAGCTAG
AGTAAGTAGTTCGCCAGTTAATAGTTTGCGCAACGTTGTTGCCATTGCTGCAGGCATCGTGGTGTCACGC
TCGTCGTTTGGTATGGCTTCATTCAGCTCCGGTTCCCAACGATCAAGGCGAGTTACATGATCCCCCATGT
TGTGCAAAAAAGCGGTTAGCTCCTTCGGTCCTCCGATCGTTGTCAGAAGTAAGTTGGCCGCAGTGTTATC
ACTCATGGTTATGGCAGCACTGCATAATTCTCTTACTGTCATGCCATCCGTAAGATGCTTTTCTGTGACT
GGTGAGTACTCAACCAAGTCATTCTGAGAATAGTGTATGCGGCGACCGAGTTGCTCTTGCCCGGCGTCAA
CACGGGATAATACCGCGCCACATAGCAGAACTTTAAAAGTGCTCATCATTGGAAAACGTTCTTCGGGGCG
AAAACTCTCAAGGATCTTACCGCTGTTGAGATCCAGTTCGATGTAACCCACTCGTGCACCCAACTGATCT
TCAGCATCTTTTACTTTCACCAGCGTTTCTGGGTGAGCAAAAACAGGAAGGCAAAATGCCGCAAAAAAGG
GAATAAGGGCGACACGGAAATGTTGAATACTCATACTCTTCCTTTTTCAATATTATTGAAGCATTTATCA
GGGTTATTGTCTCATGAGCGGATACATATTTGAATGTATTTAGAAAAATAAACAAATAGGGGTTCCGCGC
ACATTTCCCCGAAAAGTGCCACCTGACGTCTAAGAAACCATTATTATCATGACATTAACCTATAAAAATA
GGCGTATCACGAGGCCCTTTCGTCTTCAAGAATTCACATTTGTACGAATTTTTTTTTTATCAAAAGTTCG
AGTTTTTCACCAATTTCCTCATCAACCGAGCAAGGCAAACGGCTTTGAATAATATGGTGTTATATATACA
TATATCAAATCGCTGCTGACTGCGTGATTGATGGCCCCAAGATTACATATTATCGAATCAGGATTCAGAA
GGAGATCAATGTCAAATGCGGACAGGAACATGAAAGACGCCTGTTATGCGCAATTAAAAATTTGGGTTTA
ATTGCTGTGGAAACTGTTGTTGGCGGCATCTTAAGTTCCTGTTTAACAACATCAACTACTTATGTACGTA
GAAGCGTTTAAGCCATTTGCATACAGATGAGAACTGGCTTTTGTGCTAATCAGTCAAGATGACTCCGATG
ATGATGACTCATTACCTGACCAGTTTTCGCTGCTTTCTTTTCAACAACTACTTGTATATGTATTGTATCC
AATAGCAATACATTGAATTTCCATGGTCTAGTCACGTATTATCATTTAATTGACACCAAGTCGTGTTATT
GTTGAGCTATCGAGTTCAGCTCAAACATTTCTTATTCCCATGAATAAGCCGGCAAAAATATGCAATCTAT
GAAAGTTAATATAAGCAAACCTTACTTTGACTCAATACCAATGCACTTTGTGTCGATAGGTTCACGCAAT
TGAGGCGATTATTCCGATAACCCAAGCGATTGACTGTTCCCGTTTCGATTCCAATTGAAATTTGGAAATG
TACAATAGTTTTGCTATATGCTGTCAAGTACGCTCTTATCTTCTCTGGGTTTTCTTCAGAGTTTCGAAAC
GCTTCTTCTTTTTTTTGTTTTTTTTTTTTTGGAATCTCGTATTTTGGAAGGGGCTCCCCTCTGGAATTTG
TTACACTGTCGTTATCATTGCGAACAAGCGGCCCGAAGCTATCAGCGACTTTAACATTTACAATGCACTT
TTTTACGACCAATTAAATGTACATTTTCCTTTCTTCGCCCGTTGATAAGCGAACGCGATGTGGCGCAGGC
AATGTGTTGCTCTTGCGACACAAACGCAATCAAAATGGATTCAATTTCGCTTTTTCCCAGTGAAACGAAG
AACGAACCGACCATCATGATATGCTCCTCTGCATGTTGCGTATTGAATCAATGACAATTTCAATTAAGCC
GCCCGTTCGTCATGCGTTTTCGTGCGCTTCGAAATGCTGATAACGCTGCTGTCCTCCAACTGCTTTGCAT
GTGGACACAATTCCATTTATTTAATTCTTTTATTTGGATCGGTTAAATTAAAAAGCGCCTTGTTACGCAT
TTAACGTTGTTTCCGGTGCGTGGTGGTTTCATGCTTCTGGGAACGGCAAATGGGTTTAGGATTGGGAACC
CCTCATCATCTGTTGGAATATACTATTCAACCTACAAAAGTAACGTTAAACAACACTACTTTATATTTGA
TATGAATGGCCACACCTTTTATGCCATAAAACATATTGTAAGAGAATACCACTCTTTTTATTCCTTCTTT
CCTTCTTGTACGTTTTTTGCTGTAAGTAGGTCGTGGTGCTGGTGTTGCAGTTGAAATAACTTAAAATATA
AATCATAAAACTCAAACATAAACTTGACTATTTATTTATTTATTAAGAAAGGAAATATAAATTATAAATT
ACAACAGGTTATGGACCTGCAGCCAAGCTTGGCGCTCGTCCGGGGGCAATGAGATATGAAAAAGCCTGAA
CTCACCGCGACGTCTGTCGAGAAGTTTCTGATCGAAAAGTTCGACAGCGTCTCCGACCTGATGCAGCTCT
CGGAGGGCGAAGAATCTCGTGCTTTCAGCTTCGATGTAGGAGGGCGTGGATATGTCCTGCGGGTAAATAG
CTGCGCCGATGGTTTCTACAAAGATCGTTATGTTTATCGGCACTTTGCATCGGCCGCGCTCCCGATTCCG
GAAGTGCTTGACATTGGGGAATTCAGCGAGAGCCTGACCTATTGCATCTCCCGCCGTGCACAGGGTGTCA
CGTTGCAAGACCTGCCTGAAACCGAACTGCCCGCTGTTCTGCAGCCGGTCGCGGAGGCCATGGATGCGAT
CGCTGCGGCCGATCTTAGCCAGACGAGCGGGTTCGGCCCATTCGGACCGCAAGGAATCGGTCAATACACT
ACATGGCGTGATTTCATATGCGCGATTGCTGATCCCCATGTGTATCACTGGCAAACTGTGATGGACGACA
CCGTCAGTGCGTCCGTCGCGCAGGCTCTCGATGAGCTGATGCTTTGGGCCGAGGACTGCCCCGAAGTCCG
GCACCTCGTGCACGCGGATTTCGGCTCCAACAATGTCCTGACGGACAATGGCCGCATAACAGCGGTCATT
GACTGGAGCGAGGCGATGTTCGGGGATTCCCAATACGAGGTCGCCAACATCTTCTTCTGGAGGCCGTGGT
TGGCTTGTATGGAGCAGCAGACGCGCTACTTCGAGCGGAGGCATCCGGAGCTTGCAGGATCGCCGCGGCT
CCGGGCGTATATGCTCCGCATTGGTCTTGACCAACTCTATCAGAGCTTGGTTGACGGCAATTTCGATGAT
GCAGCTTGGGCGCAGGGTCGATGCGACGCAATCGTCCGATCCGGAGCCGGGACTGTCGGGCGTACACAAA
TCGCCCGCAGAAGCGCGGCCGTCTGGACCGATGGCTGTGTAGAAGTACTCGCCGATAGTGGAAACCGACG
CCCCAGCACTCGTCCGAGGGCAAAGGAATAGAGTAGATGCCGACCGAACAAGAGCTGATTTCGAGAACGC
CTCAGCCAGCAACTCGCGCGAGCCTAGCAAGGCAAATGCGAGAGAACGGCCTTACGCTTGGTGGCACAGT
TCTCGTCCACAGTTCGCTAAGCTCGCTCGGCTGGGTCGCGGGAGGGCCGGTCGCAGTGATTCAGGCCCTT
CTGGATTGTGTTGGTCCCCAGGGCACGATTGTCATGCCCACGCACTCGGGTGATCTGACTGATCCCGCAG
ATTGGAGATCGCCGCCCGTGCCTGCCGATTGGGTGCAGATCTTTGTGAAGGAACCTTACTTCTGTGGTGT
GACATAATTGGACAAACTACCTACAGAGATTTAAAGCTCTAAGGTAAATATAAAATTTTTAAGTGTATAA
TGTGTTAAACTACTGATTCTAATTGTTTGTGTATTTTAGATTCCAACCTATGGAACTGATGAATGGGAGC
AGTGGTGGAATGCCTTTAATGAGGAAAACCTGTTTTGCTCAGAAGAAATGCCATCTAGTGATGATGAGGC
TACTGCTGACTCTCAACATTCTACTCCTCCAAAAAAGAAGAGAAAGGTAGAAGACCCCAAGGACTTTCCT
TCAGAATTGCTAAGTTTTTTGAGTCATGCTGTGTTTAGTAATAGAACTCTTGCTTGCTTTGCTATTTACA
CCACAAAGGAAAAAGCTGCACTGCTATACAAGAAAATTATGGAAAAATATTCTGTAACCTTTATAAGTAG
GCATAACAGTTATAATCATAACATACTGTTTTTTCTTACTCCACACAGGCATAGAGTGTCTGCTATTAAT
AACTATGCTCAAAAATTGTGTACCTTTAGCTTTTTAATTTGTAAAGGGGTTAATAAGGAATATTTGATGT
ATAGTGCCTTGACTAGAGATCATAATCAGCCATACCACATTTGTAGAGGTTTTACTTGCTTTAAAAAACC
TCCCACACCTCCCCCTGAACCTGAAACATAAAATGAATGCAATTGTTGTTGTTAACTTGTTTATTGCAGC
TTATAATGGTTACAAATAAAGCAATAGCATCACAAATTTCACAAATAAAGCATTTTTTTCACTGCATTCT
AGTTGTGGTTTGTCCAAACTCATCAATGTATCTTATCATGTCTGGATCAATTCGTTGCAGGACAGGATGT
GGTGCCCGATGTGACTAGCTCTTTGCTGCAGGCCGTCCTATCCTCTGGTTCCGATAAGAGACCCAGAACT
CCGGCCCCCCACCGCCCACCGCCACCCCCATACATATGTGGTACGCAAGTAAGAGTGCCTGCGCATGCCC
CATGTGCCCCACCAAGAGCTTTGCATCCCATACAAGTCCCCAAAGTGGAGAACCGAACCAATTCTTCGCG
GGCAGAACAAAAGCTTCTGCACACGTCTCCACTCGAATTTGGAGCCGGCCGGCGTGTGCAAAAGAGGTGA
ATCGAACGAAAGACCCGTGTGTAAAGCCGCGTTTCCAAAATGTATAAAACCGAGAGCATCTGGCCAATGT
GCATCAGTTGTGGTCAGCAGCAAAATCAAGTGAATCATCTCAGTGCAACTAAAGGGGGGATCTCGAGCAA
CCAAAATGGCAGGCCTTGCGCAACACGATGAAGCCGTGGACAACAAATTCAACAAAGAACAACAAAACGC
GTTCTATGAGATCTTACATTTACCTAACTTAAACGAAGAACAACGAAACGCCTTCATCCAAAGTTTAAAA
GATGACCCAAGCCAAAGCGCTAACCTTTTAGCAGAAGCTAAAAAGCTAAATGATGCTCAGGCGCCGAAAG
TAGACAACAAATTCAACAAAGAACAACAAAACGCGTTCTATGAGATCTTACATTTACCTAACTTAAACGA
AGAACAACGAAACGCCTTCATCCAAAGTTTAAAAGATGACCCAAGCCAAAGCGCTAACCTTTTAGCAGAA
GCTAAAAAGCTAAATGATGCTCAGGCGCCGAAAGTAGACGCGAATTGTGATATACCTACAACTGCTTCTC
TGGAAGTTCTGTTCCAGGGGCCCGAACTAGACGAGAAGACCACCGGCTGGCGGGGCGGCCACGTGGTGGA
GGGCCTGGCCGGCGAGCTGGAGCAGCTGCGGGCCAGGCTGGAGCACCACCCTCAGGGCCAGCGGGAGCCC
GATATCATGGGCCGACGACCAGCTAGATGCTACCGCTATTGCAAAAATAAGCCGTACCCTAAATCTCGGT
TTTGCCGTGGTGTCCCTGATCCAAAAATTCGTATATTTGATTTGGGAAGAAAAAAAGCTACAGTTGAGGA
TTTTCCCCTGTGTGTTCATTTGGTTTCTGATGAATACGAACAGCTGAGTAGTGAAGCTTTGGAAGCTGGA
CGCATTTGTTGCAACAAGTACTTGGTGAAGTACTGCGGTAAGGACCAGTTCCACATCAGAATGCGCCTGC
ATCCATTCCACGTCATTCGCATCAACAAAATGTTGTCGTGCGCTGGAGCTGATAGGCTTCAAACTGGAAT
GCGAGGAGCGTTTGGAAAACCGCAGGGCACGGTTGCTCGAGTTCGTATTGGTCAACCCATTATGTCTGTC
CGCTCTAGCGATCGTTACAAGGCTCAAGTTATTGAAGCTTTGCGGCGTGCTAAGTTTAAGTTCCCTGGAC
GTCAAAAGATCTATGTTTCAAAGAAGTGGGGATTCACCAAATACGAACGTGAGCGTTATGAAGAACTTCG
CGATGACAACCGCCTTGAGCCTGATGGTTGCAATGTGAAATACCGCCCAGAGCATGGCCCGATTGCCGCA
TGGGAAAAAGCTCAGCGTGATGTTTATGCTTAATCTAGAGGATCCACTAGTTCTAGTCGACCATGAAGAT
CAAGATCATTGCCCCGCCAGAGCGCAAGTACTCTGTCTGGATCGGTGGCTCCATCCTGGCTTCGCTGTCC
ACCTTCCAGCAGATGTGGATCTCCAAGCAGGAGTACGACGAGTCCGGCCCCTCCATTGTGCACCGCAAGT
GCTTCTAAGAAGGATCGCTTGTCTGGGCAAGAGGATCAGGATCGGGATGGTCTTGATTCTGCTGGAGGAG
GAGGAGGAGAAGTCGAGGAAGCAGCAGCGAAAGTGCAAGTGCGAGTGGTGGAAGTTTGGAGTGCAGCACA
ACAAAATCAACAACAACACCAACTACAAGATGAAAAGAGCGGAACCACCTGCACACCATCATCACTATCA
TCATCGTTTTGGGCGCATGTTGTGTGGTTCCAGCGTATTAATATAATTAATTTATTCCACATGAGATATG
ATATGATATACTATGTATTTTTTGTTTTTTTTTTATTTGTAAACCTTTAATATAACAAGAACTACAAAAA
ATGAAAATGAGCGAAAATGCATATTCTGCCATTCCACACACACACCAACAACACCCAACACACGCACACC
CACAAGCTTACACACACACATTCGCGGCATGACAAGGACATCAAGATAAAGAAGAACTTAAAGAAGATAT
TTCCCAAAGCGCAAAAAGAACACACACACATTGCAAAACACAAACAACACACTAGCGTTTTGTACAATTC
GTCAGCAACCTTATGTATTATTTTTTAATTATGATGTAATTATAAACAAAGTGAAACAAAAATATGAAAA
CAAAAAGGAAAATCAAATCTGTCTTCTCTTTCTCCCGCTCTCCTCGCTCTCTGCTGCTAACCTCGCCCTC
TCCTCTCTCATCTTTTTGTCTGTCTCTCTTCCACATTTTTGCCGGCCGGCAAAATAATAACCCACACACA
CTCACACTTGGCTGCAGTTTCGCGTGCGATATTCACACACATTCAAGCATACAAGCATACATACATATGT
ATTTTTTTTTTATTTGTACACTTTTCTAATTGCATGCGTATCGATTGATAAGTTTACGCCTGAAAATGTT
AATTAAAATGTGAAAATGCAACTGAAAAACTGATGAAATGAAACAACAACAAGCGAACAATTTGCTACAT
GTGTATTGTCTAACAACCGTTACTGCAACGGTTGCTTCGGAAAAGGGTGAAGAGGAAGAGGGCACGAGGT
CGACTAGA
